>Addgene plasmid #17386 | pQCXP CMV/TO DEST (w360-1) | depositor full sequence | sequence record 8565 | Author sequence
TCCGCGTTACATAACTTACGGTAAATGGCCCGCCTGGCTGACCGCCCAACGACCCCCGCCCATTGACGTC
AATAATGACGTATGTTCCCATAGTAACGCCAATAGGGACTTTCCATTGACGTCAATGGGTGGAGTATTTA
CGGTAAACTGCCCACTTGGCAGTACATCAAGTGTATCATATGCCAAGTACGCCCCCTATTGACGTCAATG
ACGGTAAATGGCCCGCCTGGCATTATGCCCAGTACATGACCTTATGGGACTTTCCTACTTGGCAGTACAT
CTACGTATTAGTCATCGCTATTACCATGGTGATGCGGTTTTGGCAGTACATCAATGGGCGTGGATAGCGG
TTTGACTCACGGGGATTTCCAAGTCTCCACCCCATTGACGTCAATGGGAGTTTGTTTTGGCACCAAAATC
AACGGGACTTTCCAAAATGTCGTAACAACTCCGCCCCATTGACGCAAATGGGCGGTAGGCGTGTACGGTG
GGAGGTCTATATAAGCAGAGCTCAATAAAAGAGCCCACAACCCCTCACTCGGCGCGCCAGTCTTCCGATA
GACTGCGTCGCCCGGGTACCCGTATTCCCAATAAAGCCTCTTGCTGTTTGCATCCGAATCGTGGTCTCGC
TGTTCCTTGGGAGGGTCTCCTCTGAGTGATTGACTACCCACGACGGGGGTCTTTCATTTGGGGGCTCGTC
CGGGATTTGGAGACCCCTGCCCAGGGACCACCGACCCACCACCGGGAGGTAAGCTGGCCAGCAACTTATC
TGTGTCTGTCCGATTGTCTAGTGTCTATGTTTGATGTTATGCGCCTGCGTCTGTACTAGTTAGCTAACTA
GCTCTGTATCTGGCGGACCCGTGGTGGAACTGACGAGTTCTGAACACCCGGCCGCAACCCTGGGAGACGT
CCCAGGGACTTTGGGGGCCGTTTTTGTGGCCCGACCTGAGGAAGGGAGTCGATGTGGAATCCGACCCCGT
CAGGATATGTGGTTCTGGTAGGAGACGAGAACCTAAAACAGTTCCCGCCTCCGTCTGAATTTTTGCTTTC
GGTTTGGAACCGAAGCCGCGCGTCTTGTCTGCTGCAGCGCTGCAGCATCGTTCTGTGTTGTCTCTGTCTG
ACTGTGTTTCTGTATTTGTCTGAAAATTAGGGCCAGACTGTTACCACTCCCTTAAGTTTGACCTTAGGTC
ACTGGAAAGATGTCGAGCGGATCGCTCACAACCAGTCGGTAGATGTCAAGAAGAGACGTTGGGTTACCTT
CTGCTCTGCAGAATGGCCAACCTTTAACGTCGGATGGCCGCGAGACGGCACCTTTAACCGAGACCTCATC
ACCCAGGTTAAGATCAAGGTCTTTTCACCTGGCCCGCATGGACACCCAGACCAGGTCCCCTACATCGTGA
CCTGGGAAGCCTTGGCTTTTGACCCCCCTCCCTGGGTCAAGCCCTTTGTACACCCTAAGCCTCCGCCTCC
TCTTCCTCCATCCGCCCCGTCTCTCCCCCTTGAACCTCCTCGTTCGACCCCGCCTCGATCCTCCCTTTAT
CCAGCCCTCACTCCTTCTCTAGGCGCCGGAATTGAAGATCTGGGGGATCGATAAGCTTGGGAGTTCCGCG
TTACATAACTTACGGTAAATGGCCCGCCTGGCTGACCGCCCAACGACCCCCGCCCATTGACGTCAATAAT
GACGTATGTTCCCATAGTAACGCCAATAGGGACTTTCCATTGACGTCAATGGGTGGAGTATTTACGGTAA
ACTGCCCACTTGGCAGTACATCAAGTGTATCATATGCCAAGTACGCCCCCTATTGACGTCAATGACGGTA
AATGGCCCGCCTGGCATTATGCCCAGTACATGACCTTATGGGACTTTCCTACTTGGCAGTACATCTACGT
ATTAGTCATCGCTATTACCATGGTGATGCGGTTTTGGCAGTACATCAATGGGCGTGGATAGCGGTTTGAC
TCACGGGGATTTCCAAGTCTCCACCCCATTGACGTCAATGGGAGTTTGTTTTGGCACCAAAATCAACGGG
ACTTTCCAAAATGTCGTAACAACTCCGCCCCATTGACGCAAATGGGCGGTAGGCGTGTACGGTGGGAGGT
CTATATAAGCAGAGCTCTCCCTATCAGTGATAGAGATCTCCCTATCAGTGATAGAGATCGTCGACTAGTC
CAGTGTGGTGGAATTCTGCAGATATCAACAAGTTTGTACAAAAAAGCTGAACGAGAAACGTAAAATGATA
TAAATATCAATATATTAAATTAGATTTTGCATAAAAAACAGACTACATAATACTGTAAAACACAACATAT
CCAGTCACTATGGCGGCCGCATTAGGCACCCCAGGCTTTACACTTTATGCTTCCGGCTCGTATAATGTGT
GGATTTTGAGTTAGGATCCGGCGAGATTTTCAGGAGCTAAGGAAGCTAAAATGGAGAAAAAAATCACTGG
ATATACCACCGTTGATATATCCCAATGGCATCGTAAAGAACATTTTGAGGCATTTCAGTCAGTTGCTCAA
TGTACCTATAACCAGACCGTTCAGCTGGATATTACGGCCTTTTTAAAGACCGTAAAGAAAAATAAGCACA
AGTTTTATCCGGCCTTTATTCACATTCTTGCCCGCCTGATGAATGCTCATCCGGAATTCCGTATGGCAAT
GAAAGACGGTGAGCTGGTGATATGGGATAGTGTTCACCCTTGTTACACCGTTTTCCATGAGCAAACTGAA
ACGTTTTCATCGCTCTGGAGTGAATACCACGACGATTTCCGGCAGTTTCTACACATATATTCGCAAGATG
TGGCGTGTTACGGTGAAAACCTGGCCTATTTCCCTAAAGGGTTTATTGAGAATATGTTTTTCGTCTCAGC
CAATCCCTGGGTGAGTTTCACCAGTTTTGATTTAAACGTGGCCAATATGGACAACTTCTTCGCCCCCGTT
TTCACCATGGGCAAATATTATACGCAAGGCGACAAGGTGCTGATGCCGCTGGCGATTCAGGTTCATCATG
CCGTCTGTGATGGCTTCCATGTCGGCAGAATGCTTAATGAATTACAACAGTACTGCGATGAGTGGCAGGG
CGGGGCGTAAAGATCTGGATCCGGCTTACTAAAAGCCAGATAACAGTATGCGTATTTGCGCGCTGATTTT
TGCGGTATAAGAATATATACTGATATGTATACCCGAAGTATGTCAAAAAGAGGTGTGCTATGAAGCAGCG
TATTACAGTGACAGTTGACAGCGACAGCTATCAGTTGCTCAAGGCATATATGATGTCAATATCTCCGGTC
TGGTAAGCACAACCATGCAGAATGAAGCCCGTCGTCTGCGTGCCGAACGCTGGAAAGCGGAAAATCAGGA
AGGGATGGCTGAGGTCGCCCGGTTTATTGAAATGAACGGCTCTTTTGCTGACGAGAACAGGGACTGGTGA
AATGCAGTTTAAGGTTTACACCTATAAAAGAGAGAGCCGTTATCGTCTGTTTGTGGATGTACAGAGTGAT
ATTATTGACACGCCCGGGCGACGGATGGTGATCCCCCTGGCCAGTGCACGTCTGCTGTCAGATAAAGTCT
CCCGTGAACTTTACCCGGTGGTGCATATCGGGGATGAAAGCTGGCGCATGATGACCACCGATATGGCCAG
TGTGCCGGTCTCCGTTATCGGGGAAGAAGTGGCTGATCTCAGCCACCGCGAAAATGACATCAAAAACGCC
ATTAACCTGATGTTCTGGGGAATATAAATGTCAGGCTCCGTTATACACAGCCAGTCTGCAGGTCGACCAT
AGTGACTGGATATGTTGTGTTTTACAGTATTATGTAGTCTGTTTTTTATGCAAAATCTAATTTAATATAT
TGATATTTATATCATTTTACGTTTCTCGTTCAGCTTTCTTGTACAAAGTGGTTGATATCCAGCACAGTGG
CGACCGGTAGGCCTCGTACGCTTAATTAACGGATCCGGAATTCTACCGGGTAGGGGAGGCGCTTTTCCCA
AGGCAGTCTGGAGCATGCGCTTTAGCAGCCCCGCTGGGCACTTGGCGCTACACAAGTGGCCTCTGGCCTC
GCACACATTCCACATCCACCGGTAGGCGCCAACCGGCTCCGTTCTTTGGTGGCCCCTTCGCGCCACCTTC
TACTCCTCCCCTAGTCAGGAAGTTCCCCCCCGCCCCGCAGCTCGCGTCGTGCAGGACGTGACAAATGGAA
GTAGCACGTCTCACTAGTCTCGTGCAGATGGACAGCACCGCTGAGCAATGGAAGCGGGTAGGCCTTTGGG
GCAGCGGCCAATAGCAGCTTTGCTCCTTCGCTTTCTGGGCTCAGAGGCTGGGAAGGGGTGGGTCCGGGGG
CGGGCTCAGGGGCGGGCTCAGGGGCGGGGCGGGCGCCCGAAGGTCCTCCGGAGGCCCGGCATTCTGCACG
CTTCAAAAGCGCACGTCTGCCGCGCTGTTCTCCTCTTCCTCATCTCCGGGCCTTTCGACCTGCAGCCCAA
GCTTACCATGACCGAGTACAAGCCCACGGTGCGCCTCGCCACCCGCGACGACGTCCCCAGGGCCGTACGC
ACCCTCGCCGCCGCGTTCGCCGACTACCCCGCCACGCGCCACACCGTCGATCCGGACCGCCACATCGAGC
GGGTCACCGAGCTGCAAGAACTCTTCCTCACGCGCGTCGGGCTCGACATCGGCAAGGTGTGGGTCGCGGA
CGACGGCGCCGCGGTGGCGGTCTGGACCACGCCGGAGAGCGTCGAAGCGGGGGCGGTGTTCGCCGAGATC
GGCCCGCGCATGGCCGAGTTGAGCGGTTCCCGGCTGGCCGCGCAGCAACAGATGGAAGGCCTCCTGGCGC
CGCACCGGCCCAAGGAGCCCGCGTGGTTCCTGGCCACCGTCGGCGTCTCGCCCGACCACCAGGGCAAGGG
TCTGGGCAGCGCCGTCGTGCTCCCCGGAGTGGAGGCGGCCGAGCGCGCCGGGGTGCCCGCCTTCCTGGAG
ACCTCCGCGCCCCGCAACCTCCCCTTCTACGAGCGGCTCGGCTTCACCGTCACCGCCGACGTCGAGTGCC
CGAAGGACCGCGCGACCTGGTGCATGACCCGCAAGCCCGGTGCCTGACGCCCGCCCCACGACCCGCAGCG
CCCGACCGAAAGGAGCGCACGACCCCATGGCTCCGACCGAAGCCGACCCGGGCGGCCCCGCCGACCCCGC
ACCCGCCCCCGAGGCCCACCGACTCTAGTCGAGGGCTGCAGCGCTGCAGAGGCCGAGTGCAGAACTGCTC
CAAAGGGACCTCAAGGCTTTCCGAGGGACACTAGGCTGACTCCATCGAGCCAGTGTAGAGATAAGCTTAT
CGATTAGTCCAATTTGTTAAAGACAGGATATCAGTGGTCCAGGCTCTAGTTTTGACTCAACAATATCACC
AGCTGAAGCCTATAGAGTACGAGCCATAGATAAAATAAAAGATTTTATTTAGTCTCCAGAAAAAGGGGGG
AATGAAAGACCCCACCTGTAGGTTTGGCAAGCTAGCTTAAGTAACGCCATTTTGCAAGGCATGGAAAAAT
ACATAACTGAGAATAGAGAAGTTCAGATCAAGGTCAGGAACAGATGGAACAGGGTCGACCCTAGAGAACC
ATCAGATGTTTCCAGGGTGCCCCAAGGACCTGAAATGACCCTGTGCCTTATTTGAACTAACCAATCAGTT
CGCTTCTCGCTTCTGTTCGCGCGCTTCTGCTCCCCGAGCTCAATAAAAGAGCCCACAACCCCTCACTCGG
GGCGCCAGTCCTCCGATTGACTGAGTCGCCCGGGTACCCGTGTATCCAATAAACCCTCTTGCAGTTGCAT
CCGACTTGTGGTCTCGCTGTTCCTTGGGAGGGTCTCCTCTGAGTGATTGACTACCCGTCAGCGGGGGTCT
TTCATTTGGGGGCTCGTCCGGGATCGGGAGACCCCTGCCCAGGGACCACCGACCCACCACCGGGAGGTAA
GCTGGCTGCCTCGCGCGTTTCGGTGATGACGGTGAAAACCTCTGACACATGCAGCTCCCGGAGACGGTCA
CAGCTTGTCTGTAAGCGGATGCCGGGAGCAGACAAGCCCGTCAGGGCGCGTCAGCGGGTGTTGGCGGGTG
TCGGGGCGCAGCCATGACCCAGTCACGTAGCGATAGCGGAGTGTAGATCCGGCTGTGGAATGTGTGTCAG
TTAGGGTGTGGAAAGTCCCCAGGCTCCCCAGCAGGCAGAAGTATGCAAAGCATGCATCTCAATTAGTCAG
CAACCAGGTGTGGAAAGTCCCCAGGCTCCCCAGCAGGCAGAAGTATGCAAAGCATGCATCTCAATTAGTC
AGCAACCATAGTCCCGCCCCTAACTCCGCCCATCCCGCCCCTAACTCCGCCCAGTTCCGCCCATTCTCCG
CCCCATGGCTGACTAATTTTTTTTATTTATGCAGAGGCCGAGGCCGCCTCGGCCTCTGAGCTATTCCAGA
AGTAGTGAGGAGGCTTTTTTGGAGGCCTAGGCTTTTGCAAAAAGCTTACTGGCTTAACTATGCGGCATCA
GAGCAGATTGTACTGAGAGTGCACCATATGCGGTGTGAAATACCGCACAGATGCGTAAGGAGAAAATACC
GCATCAGGCGCTCTTCCGCTTCCTCGCTCACTGACTCGCTGCGCTCGGTCGTTCGGCTGCGGCGAGCGGT
ATCAGCTCACTCAAAGGCGGTAATACGGTTATCCACAGAATCAGGGGATAACGCAGGAAAGAACATGTGA
GCAAAAGGCCAGCAAAAGGCCAGGAACCGTAAAAAGGCCGCGTTGCTGGCGTTTTTCCATAGGCTCCGCC
CCCCTGACGAGCATCACAAAAATCGACGCTCAAGTCAGAGGTGGCGAAACCCGACAGGACTATAAAGATA
CCAGGCGTTTCCCCCTGGAAGCTCCCTCGTGCGCTCTCCTGTTCCGACCCTGCCGCTTACCGGATACCTG
TCCGCCTTTCTCCCTTCGGGAAGCGTGGCGCTTTCTCATAGCTCACGCTGTAGGTATCTCAGTTCGGTGT
AGGTCGTTCGCTCCAAGCTGGGCTGTGTGCACGAACCCCCCGTTCAGCCCGACCGCTGCGCCTTATCCGG
TAACTATCGTCTTGAGTCCAACCCGGTAAGACACGACTTATCGCCACTGGCAGCAGCCACTGGTAACAGG
ATTAGCAGAGCGAGGTATGTAGGCGGTGCTACAGAGTTCTTGAAGTGGTGGCCTAACTACGGCTACACTA
GAAGGACAGTATTTGGTATCTGCGCTCTGCTGAAGCCAGTTACCTTCGGAAAAAGAGTTGGTAGCTCTTG
ATCCGGCAAACAAACCACCGCTGGTAGCGGTGGTTTTTTTGTTTGCAAGCAGCAGATTACGCGCAGAAAA
AAAGGATCTCAAGAAGATCCTTTGATCTTTTCTACGGGGTCTGACGCTCAGTGGAACGAAAACTCACGTT
AAGGGATTTTGGTCATGAGATTATCAAAAAGGATCTTCACCTAGATCCTTTTAAATTAAAAATGAAGTTT
TAAATCAATCTAAAGTATATATGAGTAAACTTGGTCTGACAGTTACCAATGCTTAATCAGTGAGGCACCT
ATCTCAGCGATCTGTCTATTTCGTTCATCCATAGTTGCCTGACTCCCCGTCGTGTAGATAACTACGATAC
GGGAGGGCTTACCATCTGGCCCCAGTGCTGCAATGATACCGCGAGACCCACGCTCACCGGCTCCAGATTT
ATCAGCAATAAACCAGCCAGCCGGAAGGGCCGAGCGCAGAAGTGGTCCTGCAACTTTATCCGCCTCCATC
CAGTCTATTAATTGTTGCCGGGAAGCTAGAGTAAGTAGTTCGCCAGTTAATAGTTTGCGCAACGTTGTTG
CCATTGCTGCAGGCATCGTGGTGTCACGCTCGTCGTTTGGTATGGCTTCATTCAGCTCCGGTTCCCAACG
ATCAAGGCGAGTTACATGATCCCCCATGTTGTGCAAAAAAGCGGTTAGCTCCTTCGGTCCTCCGATCGTT
GTCAGAAGTAAGTTGGCCGCAGTGTTATCACTCATGGTTATGGCAGCACTGCATAATTCTCTTACTGTCA
TGCCATCCGTAAGATGCTTTTCTGTGACTGGTGAGTACTCAACCAAGTCATTCTGAGAATAGTGTATGCG
GCGACCGAGTTGCTCTTGCCCGGCGTCAACACGGGATAATACCGCGCCACATAGCAGAACTTTAAAAGTG
CTCATCATTGGAAAACGTTCTTCGGGGCGAAAACTCTCAAGGATCTTACCGCTGTTGAGATCCAGTTCGA
TGTAACCCACTCGTGCACCCAACTGATCTTCAGCATCTTTTACTTTCACCAGCGTTTCTGGGTGAGCAAA
AACAGGAAGGCAAAATGCCGCAAAAAAGGGAATAAGGGCGACACGGAAATGTTGAATACTCATACTCTTC
CTTTTTCAATATTATTGAAGCATTTATCAGGGTTATTGTCTCATGAGCGGATACATATTTGAATGTATTT
AGAAAAATAAACAAATAGGGGTTCCGCGCACATTTCCCCGAAAAGTGCCACCTGACGTCTAAGAAACCAT
TATTATCATGACATTAACCTATAAAAATAGGCGTATCACGAGGCCCTTTCGTCTTCAAGAATTAGCTTGG
CCATTGCATACGTTGTATCCATATCATAATATGTACATTTATATTGGCTCATGTCCAACATTACCGCCAT
GTTGACATTGATTATTGACTAGTTATTAATAGTAATCAATTACGGGGTCATTAGTTCATAGCCCATATAT
GGAGT
Features (pLannotate 1.2.2; 29 found; start..end, strand, type, name):
    309..512     +  promoter       CMV promoter: human cytomegalovirus (CMV) immediate early promoter
    513..688     +  LTR            5' LTR (truncated): truncated long terminal repeat from Moloney murine sarcoma virus
    810..1084    +  misc_feature   MESV Ψ (fragment): packaging signal of murine embryonic stem cell virus
   1151..1567    +  CDS            gag (truncated): truncated Moloney murine leukemia virus (MMLV) gag gene lacking the start codon
   1609..1912    +  enhancer       CMV enhancer: human cytomegalovirus immediate early enhancer
   1913..2116    +  promoter       CMV promoter: human cytomegalovirus (CMV) immediate early promoter
   2118..2137    +  promoter       PLtetO-1 promoter (fragment): modified phage lambda PL promoter with tet operator sites (Lutz and Bujard, 1997)
   2139..2158    +  promoter       PLtetO-1 promoter (fragment): modified phage lambda PL promoter with tet operator sites (Lutz and Bujard, 1997)
   2198..2322    +  protein_bind   attR1: mutant version of attR; recombination site for the Gateway® LR reaction LR Clonase™
   2347..2377    +  promoter       lac UV5 promoter: E. coli lac promoter with an "up" mutation
   2402..2430    +  promoter       cat promoter (fragment): promoter of the E. coli cat gene encoding chloramphenicol acetyltransferase
   2431..3090    +  CDS            CmR: chloramphenicol acetyltransferase; cat; confers resistance to chloramphenicol
   3269..3427    +  CDS            ccdA (fragment): CCDA_ECO57 - Also known as H, letA. Experimental evidence at protein level: Swiss-Prot protein existence level 1. Antitoxin component of a type II toxin-antitoxin (TA) system which inhibits the post-segregational killing (PSK) of plasmid-free cells, also referred to as a plasmid addiction system. Binds to and blocks the activity of CcdB; will also remove bound CcdB protein from the CcdB-GyrA complex by forming a CcdA-CcdB complex, a process termed rejuvenation. Functions as a transcriptional corepressor for the ccdAB operon, repression also requires CcdB (By similarity). From Escherichia coli
   3432..3734    +  CDS            ccdB: CCDB_ECOLI - Also known as G, letB, letD. Experimental evidence at protein level: Swiss-Prot protein existence level 1. Toxic component of a type II toxin-antitoxin (TA) system, functioning in plasmid maintainence. Responsible for the post- segregational killing (PSK) of plasmid-free cells, also referred to as a plasmid addiction system. Half-life of over 2 hours. Cell killing by CcdB is accompanied by filamentation, defects in chromosome and plasmid segregation, defects in cell division, formation of anucleate cells, decreased DNA synthesis and plasmid loss. Interferes with the activity of DN
   3778..3902    -  protein_bind   attR2: mutant version of attR; recombination site for the Gateway® LR reaction LR Clonase™
   3968..4467    +  promoter       PGK promoter: mouse phosphoglycerate kinase 1 promoter
   4488..5087    +  CDS            PuroR: puromycin N-acetyltransferase; pac from Streptomyces; confers resistance to puromycin
   5137..5202    +  CDS            dmpM (fragment): DMPM_STRAD - Protein inferred from homology: Swiss-Prot protein existence level 3. From Streptomyces alboniger.
   5215..5286    +  CDS            Mos (fragment): MOS_MOUSE - Experimental evidence at transcript level: Swiss-Prot protein existence level 2. From Mus musculus (Mouse).
   5319..5419    +  CDS            env (fragment): murine leukemia virus gPr80 envelope polyprotein precursor; env; proteolytically cleaved into gp70SU and p15TM subunits
   5461..5886    +  LTR            3' LTR (ΔU3): self-inactivating 3' long terminal repeat (LTR) from Moloney murine leukemia virus
   5955..5995    +  CDS            rop (fragment): Rop protein, which maintains plasmids at low copy number; rop
   6097..6135    +  misc_feature   bom (fragment): basis of mobility region from pBR322
   6152..6481    +  promoter       SV40 promoter: SV40 enhancer and early promoter
   6487..6588    +  misc_feature   bom (fragment): basis of mobility region from pBR322
   6774..7362    -  rep_origin     ori: high-copy-number ColE1/pMB1/pBR322/pUC origin of replication
   7533..8393    -  CDS            AmpR: β-lactamase; bla; confers resistance to ampicillin, carbenicillin, and related antibiotics
   8394..8498    -  promoter       AmpR promoter: bla
   8684..308     +  enhancer       CMV enhancer (across the origin): human cytomegalovirus immediate early enhancer
