[The description below was written by a language model from this plasmid's Addgene catalogue record and pLannotate feature annotations shown in this document.]
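Description:
pQCXP CMV/TO DEST (w360-1) is an empty retroviral Gateway destination vector built on the Clontech pQCXIP backbone and intended for expressing a gene of interest in mammalian cells after retroviral transduction. In bacteria it replicates from a high-copy ColE1/pUC-type origin and carries ampicillin resistance on the backbone plus chloramphenicol resistance inside the Gateway cassette. Because that cassette also encodes the CcdB toxin, the plasmid must be maintained in a ccdB-tolerant strain. The catalogue lists a backbone size of 8,832 bp, whereas the annotated depositor sequence is 8,755 nt.

The viral genome is driven in packaging cells by a hybrid CMV enhancer/promoter fused to a truncated 5' LTR. This is followed by the Ψ packaging signal and a truncated gag region, and the genome ends in a U3-deleted, self-inactivating 3' LTR. After integration, LTR promoter activity is therefore lost and expression depends on internal promoters. The first internal unit is a CMV enhancer/promoter followed by two short tet operator-containing elements, which make up the CMV/TO promoter. It is constitutive in ordinary cells and would be expected to be repressed, and tetracycline/doxycycline-inducible, in cells expressing the Tet repressor.

Downstream lies the attR1–CmR–ccdB–attR2 cassette. An LR recombination with an entry clone replaces this cassette with the desired open reading frame, and loss of ccdB counterselects against unrecombined vector. A separate mouse PGK promoter drives puromycin N-acetyltransferase for selecting transduced cells, replacing the IRES-linked arrangement of the parental vector. No insert is present. The plasmid belongs to a modular viral toolkit for expressing and depleting proteins in mammalian cells.
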