Addgene plasmid #17386: pQCXP CMV/TO DEST (w360-1)
Purpose: (Empty Backbone) Retroviral Gateway destination vector, Expression, CMV/TO promoter, Puro
Depositing lab: Eric Campeau & Paul Kaufman. Depositing organization: University of Massachusetts, Worcester. Publication: A versatile viral system for expression and depletion of proteins in mammalian cells. Campeau E, Ruhl VE, Rodier F, Smith CL, Rahmberg BL, Fuss JO, Campisi J, Yaswen P, Cooper PK, Kaufman PD.. PLoS One. 2009 Aug 6;4(8):e6529. 10.1371/journal.pone.0006529 PubMed 19657394.
Backbone
  Vector backbone: pQCXIP
  Backbone manufacturer: Clontech
  Backbone size (bp): 8832
  Vector type: Mammalian Expression, Retroviral ; Destination vector
  Selectable markers: Puromycin
Growth in bacteria
  Bacterial resistance: Chloramphenicol and Ampicillin, 25 & 100 μg/mL
  Growth temperature: 37°C
  Growth strain: ccdB Survival
  Growth instructions: DB3.1 or ccDB survival, 37oC
  Copy number: High Copy
Gene/Insert
  Gene/Insert name: None
  Cloning method: Restriction Enzyme
  Sequencing primers: 5′ CMVforw
Terms and licenses: Academic/Nonprofit Terms; Industry Terms: Not Available to Industry
How to cite: pQCXP CMV/TO DEST (w360-1) was a gift from Eric Campeau & Paul Kaufman (Addgene plasmid # 17386 ; http://n2t.net/addgene:17386 ; RRID:Addgene_17386)
