>Addgene plasmid #17386 | pQCXP CMV/TO DEST (w360-1) | addgene partial sequence | sequence record 25880 | 17386 with MSCV-rev
TACCCGGTAGAATTCCGGATCCGTTAATTAAGCGTACGAGGCCTACCGGTCGCCACTGTGCTGGATATCA
ACCACTTTGTACAAGAAAGCTGAACGAGAAACGTAAAATGATATAAATATCAATATATTAAATTAGATTT
TGCATAAAAAACAGACTACATAATACTGTAAAACACAACATATCCAGTCACTATGGTCGACCTGCAGACT
GGCTGTGTATAAGGGAGCCTGACATTTATATTCCCCAGAACATCAGGTTAATGGCGTTTTTGATGTCATT
TTCGCGGTGGCTGAGATCAGCCACTTCTTCCCCGATAACGGAGACCGGCACACTGGCCATATCGGTGGTC
ATCATGCGCCAGCTTTCATCCCCGATATGCACCACCGGGTAAAGTTCACGGGAGACTTTATCTGACAGCA
GACGTGCACTGGCCAGGGGGATCACCATCCGTCGCCCGGGCGTGTCAATAATATCACTCTGTACATCCAC
AAACAGACGATAACGGCTCTCTC
